>Addgene plasmid #14311 | pAG414GAL-EGFP-ccdB | depositor full sequence | sequence record 7974 | Author sequence
GACGAAAGGGCCTCGTGATACGCCTATTTTTATAGGTTAATGTCATGATAATAATGGTTTCTTAGGACGG
ATCGCTTGCCTGTAACTTACACGCGCCTCGTATCTTTTAATGATGGAATAATTTGGGAATTTACTCTGTG
TTTATTTATTTTTATGTTTTGTATTTGGATTTTAGAAAGTAAATAAAGAAGGTAGAAGAGTTACGGAATG
AAGAAAAAAAAATAAACAAAGGTTTAAAAAATTTCAACAAAAAGCGTACTTTACATATATATTTATTAGA
CAAGAAAAGCAGATTAAATAGATATACATTCGATTAACGATAAGTAAAATGTAAAATCACAGGATTTTCG
TGTGTGGTCTTCTACACAGACAAGATGAAACAATTCGGCATTAATACCTGAGAGCAGGAAGAGCAAGATA
AAAGGTAGTATTTGTTGGCGATCCCCCTAGAGTCTTTTACATCTTCGGAAAACAAAAACTATTTTTTCTT
TAATTTCTTTTTTTACTTTCTATTTTTAATTTATATATTTATATTAAAAAATTTAAATTATAATTATTTT
TATAGCACGTGATGAAAAGGACCCAGGTGGCACTTTTCGGGGAAATGTGCGCGGAACCCCTATTTGTTTA
TTTTTCTAAATACATTCAAATATGTATCCGCTCATGAGACAATAACCCTGATAAATGCTTCAATAATATT
GAAAAAGGAAGAGTATGAGTATTCAACATTTCCGTGTCGCCCTTATTCCCTTTTTTGCGGCATTTTGCCT
TCCTGTTTTTGCTCACCCAGAAACGCTGGTGAAAGTAAAAGATGCTGAAGATCAGTTGGGTGCACGAGTG
GGTTACATCGAACTGGATCTCAACAGCGGTAAGATCCTTGAGAGTTTTCGCCCCGAAGAACGTTTTCCAA
TGATGAGCACTTTTAAAGTTCTGCTATGTGGCGCGGTATTATCCCGTATTGACGCCGGGCAAGAGCAACT
CGGTCGCCGCATACACTATTCTCAGAATGACTTGGTTGAGTACTCACCAGTCACAGAAAAGCATCTTACG
GATGGCATGACAGTAAGAGAATTATGCAGTGCTGCCATAACCATGAGTGATAACACTGCGGCCAACTTAC
TTCTGACAACGATCGGAGGACCGAAGGAGCTAACCGCTTTTTTGCACAACATGGGGGATCATGTAACTCG
CCTTGATCGTTGGGAACCGGAGCTGAATGAAGCCATACCAAACGACGAGCGTGACACCACGATGCCTGTA
GCAATGGCAACAACGTTGCGCAAACTATTAACTGGCGAACTACTTACTCTAGCTTCCCGGCAACAATTAA
TAGACTGGATGGAGGCGGATAAAGTTGCAGGACCACTTCTGCGCTCGGCCCTTCCGGCTGGCTGGTTTAT
TGCTGATAAATCTGGAGCCGGTGAGCGTGGGTCTCGCGGTATCATTGCAGCACTGGGGCCAGATGGTAAG
CCCTCCCGTATCGTAGTTATCTACACGACGGGGAGTCAGGCAACTATGGATGAACGAAATAGACAGATCG
CTGAGATAGGTGCCTCACTGATTAAGCATTGGTAACTGTCAGACCAAGTTTACTCATATATACTTTAGAT
TGATTTAAAACTTCATTTTTAATTTAAAAGGATCTAGGTGAAGATCCTTTTTGATAATCTCATGACCAAA
ATCCCTTAACGTGAGTTTTCGTTCCACTGAGCGTCAGACCCCGTAGAAAAGATCAAAGGATCTTCTTGAG
ATCCTTTTTTTCTGCGCGTAATCTGCTGCTTGCAAACAAAAAAACCACCGCTACCAGCGGTGGTTTGTTT
GCCGGATCAAGAGCTACCAACTCTTTTTCCGAAGGTAACTGGCTTCAGCAGAGCGCAGATACCAAATACT
GTCCTTCTAGTGTAGCCGTAGTTAGGCCACCACTTCAAGAACTCTGTAGCACCGCCTACATACCTCGCTC
TGCTAATCCTGTTACCAGTGGCTGCTGCCAGTGGCGATAAGTCGTGTCTTACCGGGTTGGACTCAAGACG
ATAGTTACCGGATAAGGCGCAGCGGTCGGGCTGAACGGGGGGTTCGTGCACACAGCCCAGCTTGGAGCGA
ACGACCTACACCGAACTGAGATACCTACAGCGTGAGCTATGAGAAAGCGCCACGCTTCCCGAAGGGAGAA
AGGCGGACAGGTATCCGGTAAGCGGCAGGGTCGGAACAGGAGAGCGCACGAGGGAGCTTCCAGGGGGAAA
CGCCTGGTATCTTTATAGTCCTGTCGGGTTTCGCCACCTCTGACTTGAGCGTCGATTTTTGTGATGCTCG
TCAGGGGGGCGGAGCCTATGGAAAAACGCCAGCAACGCGGCCTTTTTACGGTTCCTGGCCTTTTGCTGGC
CTTTTGCTCACATGTTCTTTCCTGCGTTATCCCCTGATTCTGTGGATAACCGTATTACCGCCTTTGAGTG
AGCTGATACCGCTCGCCGCAGCCGAACGACCGAGCGCAGCGAGTCAGTGAGCGAGGAAGCGGAAGAGCGC
CCAATACGCAAACCGCCTCTCCCCGCGCGTTGGCCGATTCATTAATGCAGCTGGCACGACAGGTTTCCCG
ACTGGAAAGCGGGCAGTGAGCGCAACGCAATTAATGTGAGTTACCTCACTCATTAGGCACCCCAGGCTTT
ACACTTTATGCTTCCGGCTCCTATGTTGTGTGGAATTGTGAGCGGATAACAATTTCACACAGGAAACAGC
TATGACCATGATTACGCCAAGCGCGCAATTAACCCTCACTAAAGGGAACAAAAGCTGGAGCTCTAGTACG
GATTAGAAGCCGCCGAGCGGGCGACAGCCCTCCGACGGAAGACTCTCCTCCGTGCGTCCTCGTCTTCACC
GGTCGCGTTCCTGAAACGCAGATGTGCCTCGCGCCGCACTGCTCCGAACAATAAAGATTCTACAATACTA
GCTTTTATGGTTATGAAGAGGAAAAATTGGCAGTAACCTGGCCCCACAAACCTTCAAATTAACGAATCAA
ATTAACAACCATAGGATGATAATGCGATTAGTTTTTTAGCCTTATTTCTGGGGTAATTAATCAGCGAAGC
GATGATTTTTGATCTATTAACAGATATATAAATGGAAAAGCTGCATAACCACTTTAACTAATACTTTCAA
CATTTTCAGTTTGTATTACTTCTTATTCAAATGTCATAAAAGTATCAACAAAAAATTGTTAATATACCTC
TATACTTTAACGTCAAGGAGAAAAAACCCCGGATTCTAGAACTAGTGGATCCCCCGGGACAAAATGGTGA
GCAAGGGCGAGGAGCTGTTCACCGGGGTGGTGCCCATCCTGGTCGAGCTGGACGGCGACGTAAACGGCCA
CAAGTTCAGCGTGTCCGGCGAGGGCGAGGGCGATGCCACCTACGGCAAGCTGACCCTGAAGTTCATCTGC
ACCACCGGCAAGCTGCCCGTGCCCTGGCCCACCCTCGTGACCACCCTGACCTACGGCGTGCAGTGCTTCA
GCCGCTACCCCGACCACATGAAGCAGCACGACTTCTTCAAGTCCGCCATGCCCGAAGGCTACGTCCAGGA
GCGCACCATCTTCTTCAAGGACGACGGCAACTACAAGACCCGCGCCGAGGTGAAGTTCGAGGGCGACACC
CTGGTGAACCGCATCGAGCTGAAGGGCATCGACTTCAAGGAGGACGGCAACATCCTGGGGCACAAGCTGG
AGTACAACTACAACAGCCACAACGTCTATATCATGGCCGACAAGCAGAAGAACGGCATCAAGGTGAACTT
CAAGATCCGCCACAACATCGAGGACGGCAGCGTGCAGCTCGCCGACCACTACCAGCAGAACACCCCCATC
GGCGACGGCCCCGTGCTGCTGCCCGACAACCACTACCTGAGCACCCAGTCCGCCCTGAGCAAAGACCCCA
ACGAGAAGCGCGATCACATGGTCCTGCTGGAGTTCGTGACCGCCGCCGGGATCACTCTCGGCATGGACGA
GCTGTACAAGGGTGGACCAGGTGGTGGACATCAAACAAGTTTGTACAAAAAAGCTGAACGAGAAACGTAA
AATGATATAAATATCAATATATTAAATTAGATTTTGCATAAAAAACAGACTACATAATACTGTAAAACAC
AACATATCCAGTCACTATGGCGGCCGCATTAGGCACCCCAGGCTTTACACTTTATGCTTCCGGCTCGTAT
AATGTGTGGATTTTGAGTTAGGATCCGTCGAGATTTTCAGGAGCTAAGGAAGCTAAAATGGAGAAAAAAA
TCACTGGATATACCACCGTTGATATATCCCAATGGCATCGTAAAGAACATTTTGAGGCATTTCAGTCAGT
TGCTCAATGTACCTATAACCAGACCGTTCAGCTGGATATTACGGCCTTTTTAAAGACCGTAAAGAAAAAT
AAGCACAAGTTTTATCCGGCCTTTATTCACATTCTTGCCCGCCTGATGAATGCTCATCCGGAATTCCGTA
TGGCAATGAAAGACGGTGAGCTGGTGATATGGGATAGTGTTCACCCTTGTTACACCGTTTTCCATGAGCA
AACTGAAACGTTTTCATCGCTCTGGAGTGAATACCACGACGATTTCCGGCAGTTTCTACACATATATTCG
CAAGATGTGGCGTGTTACGGTGAAAACCTGGCCTATTTCCCTAAAGGGTTTATTGAGAATATGTTTTTCG
TCTCAGCCAATCCCTGGGTGAGTTTCACCAGTTTTGATTTAAACGTGGCCAATATGGACAACTTCTTCGC
CCCCGTTTTCACCATGGGCAAATATTATACGCAAGGCGACAAGGTGCTGATGCCGCTGGCGATTCAGGTT
CATCATGCCGTCTGTGATGGCTTCCATGTCGGCAGAATGCTTAATGAATTACAACAGTACTGCGATGAGT
GGCAGGGCGGGGCGTAAACGCCGCGTGGATCCGGCTTACTAAAAGCCAGATAACAGTATGCGTATTTGCG
CGCTGATTTTTGCGGTATAAGAATATATACTGATATGTATACCCGAAGTATGTCAAAAAGAGGTATGCTA
TGAAGCAGCGTATTACAGTGACAGTTGACAGCGACAGCTATCAGTTGCTCAAGGCATATATGATGTCAAT
ATCTCCGGTCTGGTAAGCACAACCATGCAGAATGAAGCCCGTCGTCTGCGTGCCGAACGCTGGAAAGCGG
AAAATCAGGAAGGGATGGCTGAGGTCGCCCGGTTTATTGAAATGAACGGCTCTTTTGCTGACGAGAACAG
GGGCTGGTGAAATGCAGTTTAAGGTTTACACCTATAAAAGAGAGAGCCGTTATCGTCTGTTTGTGGATGT
ACAGAGTGATATTATTGACACGCCCGGGCGACGGATGGTGATCCCCCTGGCCAGTGCACGTCTGCTGTCA
GATAAAGTCTCCCGTGAACTTTACCCGGTGGTGCATATCGGGGATGAAAGCTGGCGCATGATGACCACCG
ATATGGCCAGTGTGCCGGTCTCCGTTATCGGGGAAGAAGTGGCTGATCTCAGCCACCGCGAAAATGACAT
CAAAAACGCCATTAACCTGATGTTCTGGGGAATATAAATGTCAGGCTCCCTTATACACAGCCAGTCTGCA
GGTCGACCATAGTGACTGGATATGTTGTGTTTTACAGTATTATGTAGTCTGTTTTTTATGCAAAATCTAA
TTTAATATATTGATATTTATATCATTTTACGTTTCTCGTTCAGCTTTCTTGTACAAAGTGGTTCGATGTC
ATGTAATTAGTTATGTCACGCTTACATTCACGCCCTCCCCCCACATCCGCTCTAACCGAAAAGGAAGGAG
TTAGACAACCTGAAGTCTAGGTCCCTATTTATTTTTTTATAGTTATGTTAGTATTAAGAACGTTATTTAT
ATTTCAAATTTTTCTTTTTTTTCTGTACAGACGCGTGTACGCATGTAACATTATACTGAAAACCTTGCTT
GAGAAGGTTTTGGGACGCTCGAAGGCTTTAATTTGCGGCCGGTACCCAATTCGCCCTATAGTGAGTCGTA
TTACGCGCGCTCACTGGCCGTCGTTTTACAACGTCGTGACTGGGAAAACCCTGGCGTTACCCAACTTAAT
CGCCTTGCAGCACATCCCCCTTTCGCCAGCTGGCGTAATAGCGAAGAGGCCCGCACCGATCGCCCTTCCC
AACAGTTGCGCAGCCTGAATGGCGAATGGCGCG
[124 nt withheld, positions 6194-6317]
C
[91 nt withheld, positions 6319-6409]
A
[49 nt withheld, positions 6411-6459]
CCTTTGACGTTGGAGTCCACGTTCTTT
[37 nt withheld, positions 6487-6523]
ACCCTATCTCGGTCTATTCTTTTGATTTATAAGGGATTTTGCCGATTTCGGCCTATTGGTTAAAAAATGA
GCTGATTTAACAAAAATTTAACGCGAATTTTAACAAAATATTAACGTTTACAATTTCCTGATGCGGTATT
TTCTCCTTACGCATCTGTGCGGTATTTCACACCGCATAGGCAAGTGCACAAACAATACTTAAATAAATAC
TACTCAGTAATAACCTATTTCTTAGCATTTTTGACGAAATTTGCTATTTTGTTAGAGTCTTTTACACCAT
TTGTCTCCACACCTCCGCTTACATCAACACCAATAACGCCATTTAATCTAAGCGCATCACCAACATTTTC
TGGCGTCAGTCCACCAGCTAACATAAAATGTAAGCTTTCGGGGCTCTCTTGCCTTCCAACCCAGTCAGAA
ATCGAGTTCCAATCCAAAAGTTCACCTGTCCCACCTGCTTCTGAATCAAACAAGGGAATAAACGAATGAG
GTTTCTGTGAAGCTGCACTGAGTAGTATGTTGCAGTCTTTTGGAAATACGAGTCTTTTAATAACTGGCAA
ACCGAGGAACTCTTGGTATTCTTGCCACGACTCATCTCCATGCAGTTGGACGATATCAATGCCGTAATCA
TTGACCAGAGCCAAAACATCCTCCTTAGGTTGATTACGAAACACGCCAACCAAGTATTTCGGAGTGCCTG
AACTATTTTTATATGCTTTTACAAGACTTGAAATTTTCCTTGCAATAACCGGGTCAATTGTTCTCTTTCT
ATTGGGCACACATATAATACCCAGCAAGTCAGCATCGGAATCTAGAGCACATTCTGCGGCCTCTGTGCTC
TGCAAGCCGCAAACTTTCACCAATGGACCAGAACTACCTGTGAAATTAATAACAGACATACTCCAAGCTG
CCTTTGTGTGCTTAATCACGTATACTCACGTGCTCAATAGTCACCAATGCCCTCCCTCTTGGCCCTCTCC
TTTTCTTTTTTCGACCGAATTAATTCTTAATCGGCAAAAAAAGAAAAGCTCCGGATCAAGATTGTACGTA
AGGTGACAAGCTATTTTTCAATAAAGAATATCTTCCACTACTGCCATCTGGCGTCATAACTGCAAAGTAC
ACATATATTACGATGCTGTCTATTAAATGCTTCCTATATTATATATATAGTAATGTCGTTTATGGTGCAC
TCTCAGTACAATCTGCTCTGATGCCGCATAGTTAAGCCAGCCCCGACACCCGCCAACACCCGCTGACGCG
CCCTGACGGGCTTGTCTGCTCCCGGCATCCGCTTACAGACAAGCTGTGACCGTCTCCGGGAGCTGCATGT
GTCAGAGGTTTTCACCGTCATCACCGAAACGCGCGA
Features (pLannotate 1.2.2; 28 found; start..end, strand, type, name):
     70..573     -  misc_feature   CEN/ARS: S. cerevisiae CEN6 centromere fused to an autonomously replicating sequence
    610..714     +  promoter       AmpR promoter: bla
    715..1575    +  CDS            AmpR: β-lactamase; bla; confers resistance to ampicillin, carbenicillin, and related antibiotics
   1746..2334    +  rep_origin     ori: high-copy-number ColE1/pMB1/pBR322/pUC origin of replication
   2517..2609    +  CDS            lacI (fragment): lac repressor; lacI; The lac repressor binds to the lac operator to inhibit transcription in E. coli. This inhibition can be relieved by adding lactose or isopropyl-β-D-thiogalactopyranoside (IPTG).
   2622..2643    +  protein_bind   CAP binding site: CAP binding activates transcription in the presence of cAMP. E. coli catabolite activator protein
   2658..2688    +  promoter       lac promoter: promoter for the E. coli lac operon
   2696..2712    +  protein_bind   lac operator: The lac repressor binds to the lac operator to inhibit transcription in E. coli. This inhibition can be relieved by adding lactose or isopropyl-β-D-thiogalactopyranoside (IPTG). lac repressor encoded by lacI
   2757..2775    +  promoter       T3 promoter: promoter for bacteriophage T3 RNA polymerase
   2799..3240    +  promoter       GAL1 promoter: S. cerevisiae GAL1; inducible promoter, regulated by Gal4
   3255..3278    +  misc_feature   MCS (fragment): pBluescript multiple cloning site
   3284..4000    +  CDS            EGFP: EGFP is a basic (constitutively fluorescent) green fluorescent protein published in 1996, derived from Aequorea victoria. It is reported to be a rapidly-maturing weak dimer with moderate acid sensitivity.
   4025..4149    +  protein_bind   attR1: mutant version of attR; recombination site for the Gateway® LR reaction LR Clonase™
   4174..4204    +  promoter       lac UV5 promoter: E. coli lac promoter with an "up" mutation
   4228..4257    +  promoter       cat promoter (fragment): promoter of the E. coli cat gene encoding chloramphenicol acetyltransferase
   4258..4917    +  CDS            CmR: chloramphenicol acetyltransferase; cat; confers resistance to chloramphenicol
   5099..5257    +  CDS            ccdA (fragment): CCDA_ECO57 - Also known as H, letA. Experimental evidence at protein level: Swiss-Prot protein existence level 1. Antitoxin component of a type II toxin-antitoxin (TA) system which inhibits the post-segregational killing (PSK) of plasmid-free cells, also referred to as a plasmid addiction system. Binds to and blocks the activity of CcdB; will also remove bound CcdB protein from the CcdB-GyrA complex by forming a CcdA-CcdB complex, a process termed rejuvenation. Functions as a transcriptional corepressor for the ccdAB operon, repression also requires CcdB (By similarity). From Escherichia coli
   5262..5564    +  CDS            ccdB: CCDB_ECOLI - Also known as G, letB, letD. Experimental evidence at protein level: Swiss-Prot protein existence level 1. Toxic component of a type II toxin-antitoxin (TA) system, functioning in plasmid maintainence. Responsible for the post- segregational killing (PSK) of plasmid-free cells, also referred to as a plasmid addiction system. Half-life of over 2 hours. Cell killing by CcdB is accompanied by filamentation, defects in chromosome and plasmid segregation, defects in cell division, formation of anucleate cells, decreased DNA synthesis and plasmid loss. Interferes with the activity of DN
   5608..5732    -  protein_bind   attR2: mutant version of attR; recombination site for the Gateway® LR reaction LR Clonase™
   5739..5986    +  terminator     CYC1 terminator: S. cerevisiae CYC1; transcription terminator for CYC1
   6005..6023    -  promoter       T7 promoter: promoter for bacteriophage T7 RNA polymerase
   6031..6186    +  CDS            lacZα (fragment): LacZα fragment of β-galactosidase; lacZ fragment
   6194..6649    +  rep_origin     f1 ori (sequence partly withheld): f1 bacteriophage origin of replication; arrow indicates direction of (+) strand synthesis
   6650..6701    -  misc_feature   bom (fragment): basis of mobility region from pBR322
   6748..7422    -  CDS            TRP1: phosphoribosylanthranilate isomerase, required for tryptophan biosynthesis; S. cerevisiae TRP1; yeast auxotrophic marker
   7423..7703    -  promoter       TRP1 promoter: S. cerevisiae TRP1
   7704..7753    -  misc_feature   bom (fragment): basis of mobility region from pBR322
   7855..1       -  CDS            rop (fragment) (across the origin): Rop protein, which maintains plasmids at low copy number; rop
