[The description below was written by a language model from this plasmid's Addgene catalogue record and pLannotate feature annotations shown in this document.]
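Description:
pAG414GAL-EGFP-ccdB is an empty Gateway destination vector for galactose-inducible expression of N-terminally EGFP-tagged proteins in Saccharomyces cerevisiae. It is built on the pRS414 shuttle backbone and is a centromeric plasmid: a CEN6/ARS element provides replication and stable low-copy segregation in yeast, and the TRP1 gene with its own promoter allows selection by complementation of tryptophan auxotrophy. For propagation in E. coli it carries a ColE1/pUC-type origin and the ampicillin resistance gene. It also retains pBluescript-derived remnants, including an f1 origin, T3 and T7 promoters, and lac promoter/lacZα fragments.

The expression unit consists of the Gal4-regulated GAL1 promoter, followed by the EGFP coding sequence, the Gateway cassette and the CYC1 transcription terminator. The cassette is flanked by attR1 and attR2 sites and contains a chloramphenicol resistance gene together with the ccdB toxin gene. In an LR Clonase reaction with an entry clone, the region between the attR sites is exchanged for the gene of interest, placing it downstream of EGFP so that an EGFP fusion protein is produced. Because CcdB poisons DNA gyrase in ordinary E. coli, unrecombined vector is counter-selected after the reaction. The empty vector itself must therefore be maintained in a ccdB-tolerant strain, with both chloramphenicol and ampicillin selection.

The plasmid belongs to a suite of yeast Gateway vectors designed for high-throughput genetic analysis. It suits inducible expression and fluorescence-based localisation or detection of cloned open reading frames. The depositor notes that the full sequence is a reference only and may not match the physical plasmid exactly.
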