Addgene plasmid #14311: pAG414GAL-EGFP-ccdB
Purpose: (Empty Backbone)
Depositing lab: Susan Lindquist. Depositing organization: Whitehead Institute for Biomedical Research. Publication: A suite of Gateway cloning vectors for high-throughput genetic analysis in Saccharomyces cerevisiae. Alberti S, Gitler AD, Lindquist S. Yeast. 2007 Oct . 24(10):913-9. 10.1002/yea.1502 PubMed 17583893.
Backbone
  Vector backbone: pRS414
  Vector type: Yeast Expression ; Gateway Destination
  Selectable markers: TRP1
Growth in bacteria
  Bacterial resistance: Chloramphenicol and Ampicillin, 25 & 100 μg/mL
  Growth temperature: 37°C
  Growth strain: ccdB Survival
  Growth instructions: DB3.1, ccdB Survival
  Copy number: Unknown
Gene/Insert
  Gene/Insert name: None
  Tag / fusion protein: EGFP (N terminal on backbone)
  Cloning method: Gateway Cloning
  Sequencing primers: 5′ EGFP-C
Terms and licenses: Academic/Nonprofit Terms; Industry Terms: Not Available to Industry
Depositor comments: Type of plasmid: CEN. This plasmid contains the Gateway technology from Invitrogen; Invitrogen requires purchasing of Gateway Clonase for carrying out the Gateway recombinational cloning reaction http://www.invitrogen.com Please note that the full plasmid sequence is provided as a reference only, and may not match the exact sequence of the plasmid.
How to cite: pAG414GAL-EGFP-ccdB was a gift from Susan Lindquist (Addgene plasmid # 14311 ; http://n2t.net/addgene:14311 ; RRID:Addgene_14311)
