>Addgene plasmid #14311 | pAG414GAL-EGFP-ccdB | addgene partial sequence | sequence record 20854 | EXFP-R 5'-GTCTTGTAGTTGCCGTCGTC-3'
TAGCCTTCGGGCATGGCGGACTTGAAGAAGTCGTGCTGCTTCATGTGGTCGGGGTAGCGGCTGAAGCACT
GCACGCCGTAGGTCAGGGTGGTCACGAGGGTGGGCCAGGGCACGGGCAGCTTGCCGGTGGTGCAGATGAA
CTTCAGGGTCAGCTTGCCGTAGGTGGCATCGCCCTCGCCCTCGCCGGACACGCTGAACTTGTGGCCGTTT
ACGTCGCCGTCCAGCTCGACCAGGATGGGCACCACCCCGGTGAACAGCTCCTCGCCCTTGCTCACCATTT
TGTCCCGGGGGATCCACTAGTTCTAGAATCCGGGGTTTTTTCTCCTTGACGTTAAAGTATAGAGGTATAT
TAACAATTTTTTGTTGATACTTTTATTACATTTGAATAAGAAGTAATACAAACCGAAAATGTTGAAAGTA
TTAGTTAAAGTGGTTATGCAGTTTTTGCATTTATATATCTGTTAATANATCAAAAATCATCGCTTCGCTG
ATTAATTACCCCAGAAATAAGGCTAAAAAACTAATCGCATTATCATCCTATGGTTGTTAATTTGATTCGT
TCATTTGAAGGTTTGTGGGGCCAGGTTACT
