>Addgene plasmid #14311 | pAG414GAL-EGFP-ccdB | addgene partial sequence | sequence record 20855 | 14311 with pRS_marker
GGAAGCATTTAATAGAACAGCATCGTAATATATGTGTACTTTGCAGTTATGACGCCAGATGGCAGTAGTG
GAAGATATTCTTTATTGAAAAATAGCTTGTCACCTTACGTACAATCTTGATCCGGAGCTTTTCTTTTTTT
GCCGATTAAGAATTAATTCGGTCGAAAAAAGAAAAGGAGAGGGCCAAGAGGGAGGGCATTGGTGACTATT
GAGCACGTGAGTATACGTGATTAAGCACACAAAGGCAGCTTGGAGTATGTCTGTTATTAATTTCACAGGT
AGTTCTGGTCCATTGGTGAAAGTTTGCGGCTTGCAGAGCACAGAGGCCGCAGAATGTGCTCTAGATTCCG
ATGCTGACTTGCTGGGTATTATATGTGTGCCCAATAGAAAGAGAACAATTGACCCGGTTATTGCAAGGAA
AATTTCAAGTCTTGTAAAAGCATATAAAAATAGTTCAGGCACTCCGAAATACTTGGTTGGCGTGTTTCGT
AATCAACCTAAGGAGGATGTTTTGGCTCTGGTCAATGATTACGGCATTGATATCGTCCAACTGCATGGAG
ATGAGTCGTGGCAAGAATACCAAGAGTTCCTCGGTTTGCCAGTT
